Addgene plasmid #55683: RHEB
Purpose: expression of mouse RHEB
Depositing lab: Julian Downward. Depositing organization: Cancer Research UK. Publication: RAS and RHO families of GTPases directly regulate distinct phosphoinositide 3-kinase isoforms. Fritsch R, de Krijger I, Fritsch K, George R, Reason B, Kumar MS, Diefenbacher M, Stamp G, Downward J. Cell. 2013 May 23;153(5):1050-63. doi: 10.1016/j.cell.2013.04.031. PubMed 23706742.
Backbone
  Vector backbone: pGEX2T
  Backbone manufacturer: GE Healthcare Life Sciences
  Backbone size w/o insert (bp): 4948
  Vector type: Bacterial Expression
Growth in bacteria
  Bacterial resistance: Ampicillin, 100 μg/mL
  Growth temperature: 37°C
  Growth strain: BL21 codon plus ril de3
  Copy number: High Copy
Gene/Insert
  Gene/Insert name: RHEB
  Species: M. musculus (mouse)
  Entrez Gene: Rheb (a.k.a. Rheb1)
  Promoter: lac
  Cloning method: Restriction Enzyme; 5′ cloning site BamHI (not destroyed); 3′ cloning site EcoRI (not destroyed)
  Sequencing primers: 5′ lac promoter; 3′ GST-R
Terms and licenses: Academic/Nonprofit Terms; Industry Terms: Not Available to Industry
How to cite: RHEB was a gift from Julian Downward (Addgene plasmid # 55683 ; http://n2t.net/addgene:55683 ; RRID:Addgene_55683)
