[The description below was written by a language model from this plasmid's Addgene catalogue record.]
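Description:
RHEB is a bacterial expression plasmid built on the pGEX2T backbone (about 4.9 kb without insert), carrying the mouse Rheb coding sequence (also known as Rheb1). The insert was placed by restriction cloning between BamHI and EcoRI sites, both of which remain intact, so the gene can be excised or swapped. The plasmid is maintained at high copy in E. coli under ampicillin selection. The listed growth strain is a BL21 derivative that supplies extra rare-codon tRNAs, which fits a construct intended for recombinant protein production rather than simple propagation.

The record lists the promoter as lac. pGEX-series vectors generally drive expression from an IPTG-inducible lac-type hybrid promoter and fuse the insert to the C-terminus of glutathione S-transferase, with pGEX2T providing a thrombin cleavage site between GST and the cloned protein. The record does not list a tag explicitly, but the backbone and the use of a GST-named sequencing primer are consistent with a GST-Rheb fusion that could be purified on glutathione resin. No feature table is provided, so the exact reading frame, linker and other backbone elements cannot be confirmed here.

Rheb is a small RAS-family GTPase. The stated purpose is simply expression of mouse RHEB, and the associated study examined how RAS and RHO family GTPases directly regulate different phosphoinositide 3-kinase isoforms. This suggests the plasmid served as a source of recombinant GTPase for biochemical binding or activity assays, although the record does not describe the specific experiments.
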