>Addgene plasmid #55683 | RHEB | depositor partial sequence | sequence record 86234 | RHEB
ATGCCTCAGTCCAAGTCCCGGAAGATCGCCATCCTGGGCTACCGGTCTGTGGGAAAGTCCTCATTGACAA
TTCAGTTTGTTGAAGGCCAATTTGTTGATTCCTACGATCCAACCATAGAGAACACGTTCACCAAGTTGAT
CACGGTAAATGGTCAAGAGTATCATCTTCAGCTTGTAGACACAGCGGGGCAGGATGAATATTCCATTTTT
CCTCAGACATACTCCATAGATATTAATGGTTATATTCTTGTGTATTCTGTTACATCAATCAAAAGTTTTG
AAGTAATTAAAGTTATCCATGGCAAGTTGTTGGATATGGTGGGGAAAGTGCAGATACCTATTATGTTGGT
TGGAAATAAGAAGGACCTGCATATGGAAAGGGTGATCAGCTATGAAGAAGGAAAGGCTTTGGCAGAATCT
TGGAATGCAGCTTTTTTGGAATCTTCTGCTAAAGAAAATCAAACTGCTGTTGATGTTTTTAAAAGGATAA
TTTTGGAAGCAGAAAAGATTGATGGAGCAGCTTCACAAGGAAAGTCTTCGTGCTCGGTGATGTGA
