>Addgene plasmid #55683 | RHEB | depositor partial sequence | sequence record 86235 | pGEX2T backbone
ACGTTATCGACTGCACGGTGCACCAATGCTTCTGGCGTCAGGCAGCCATCGGAAGCTGTGGTATGGCTGT
GCAGGTCGTAAATCACTGCATAATTCGTGTCGCTCAAGGCGCACTCCCGTTCTGGATAATGTTTTTTGCG
CCGACATCATAACGGTTCTGGCAAATATTCTGAAATGAGCTGTTGACAATTAATCATCGGCTCGTATAAT
GTGTGGAATTGTGAGCGGATAACAATTTCACACAGGAAACAGTATTCATGTCCCCTATACTAGGTTATTG
GAAAATTAAGGGCCTTGTGCAACCCACTCGACTTCTTTTGGAATATCTTGAAGAAAAATATGAAGAGCAT
TTGTATGAGCGCGATGAAGGTGATAAATGGCGAAACAAAAAGTTTGAATTGGGTTTGGAGTTTCCCAATC
TTCCTTATTATATTGATGGTGATGTTAAATTAACACAGTCTATGGCCATCATACGTTATATAGCTGACAA
GCACAACATGTTGGGTGGTTGTCCAAAAGAGCGTGCAGAGATTTCAATGCTTGAAGGAGCGGTTTTGGAT
ATTAGATACGGTGTTTCGAGAATTGCATATAGTAAAGACTTTGAAACTCTCAAAGTTGATTTTCTTAGCA
AGCTACCTGAAATGCTGAAAATGTTCGAAGATCGTTTATGTCATAAAACATATTTAAATGGTGATCATGT
AACCCATCCTGACTTCATGTTGTATGACGCTCTTGATGTTGTTTTATACATGGACCCAATGTGCCTGGAT
GCGTTCCCAAAATTAGTTTGTTTTAAAAAACGTATTGAAGCTATCCCACAAATTGATAAGTACTTGAAAT
CCAGCAAGTATATAGCATGGCCTTTGCAGGGCTGGCAAGCCACGTTTGGTGGTGGCGACCATCCTCCAAA
ATCGGATCTGGTTCCGCGTGGATCCCCGGGAATTCATCGTGACTGACTGACGATCTGCCTCGCGCGTTTC
GGTGATGACGGTGAAAACCTCTGACACATGCAGCTCCCGGAGACGGTCACAGCTTGTCTGTAAGCGGATG
CCGGGAGCAGACAAGCCCGTCAGGGCGCGTCAGCGGGTGTTGGCGGGTGTCGGGGCGCAGCCATGACCCA
GTCACGTAGCGATAGCGGAGTGTATAATTCTTGAAGACGAAAGGGCCTCGTGATACGCCTATTTTTATAG
GTTAATGTCATGATAATAATGGTTTCTTAGACGTCAGGTGGCACTTTTCGGGGAAATGTGCGCGGAACCC
CTATTTGTTTATTTTTCTAAATACATTCAAATATGTATCCGCTCATGAGACAATAACCCTGATAAATGCT
TCAATAATATTGAAAAAGGAAGAGTATGAGTATTCAACATTTCCGTGTCGCCCTTATTCCCTTTTTTGCG
GCATTTTGCCTTCCTGTTTTTGCTCACCCAGAAACGCTGGTGAAAGTAAAAGATGCTGAAGATCAGTTGG
GTGCACGAGTGGGTTACATCGAACTGGATCTCAACAGCGGTAAGATCCTTGAGAGTTTTCGCCCCGAAGA
ACGTTTTCCAATGATGAGCACTTTTAAAGTTCTGCTATGTGGCGCGGTATTATCCCGTGTTGACGCCGGG
CAAGAGCAACTCGGTCGCCGCATACACTATTCTCAGAATGACTTGGTTGAGTACTCACCAGTCACAGAAA
AGCATCTTACGGATGGCATGACAGTAAGAGAATTATGCAGTGCTGCCATAACCATGAGTGATAACACTGC
GGCCAACTTACTTCTGACAACGATCGGAGGACCGAAGGAGCTAACCGCTTTTTTGCACAACATGGGGGAT
CATGTAACTCGCCTTGATCGTTGGGAACCGGAGCTGAATGAAGCCATACCAAACGACGAGCGTGACACCA
CGATGCCTGCAGCAATGGCAACAACGTTGCGCAAACTATTAACTGGCGAACTACTTACTCTAGCTTCCCG
GCAACAATTAATAGACTGGATGGAGGCGGATAAAGTTGCAGGACCACTTCTGCGCTCGGCCCTTCCGGCT
GGCTGGTTTATTGCTGATAAATCTGGAGCCGGTGAGCGTGGGTCTCGCGGTATCATTGCAGCACTGGGGC
CAGATGGTAAGCCCTCCCGTATCGTAGTTATCTACACGACGGGGAGTCAGGCAACTATGGATGAACGAAA
TAGACAGATCGCTGAGATAGGTGCCTCACTGATTAAGCATTGGTAACTGTCAGACCAAGTTTACTCATAT
ATACTTTAGATTGATTTAAAACTTCATTTTTAATTTAAAAGGATCTAGGTGAAGATCCTTTTTGATAATC
TCATGACCAAAATCCCTTAACGTGAGTTTTCGTTCCACTGAGCGTCAGACCCCGTAGAAAAGATCAAAGG
ATCTTCTTGAGATCCTTTTTTTCTGCGCGTAATCTGCTGCTTGCAAACAAAAAAACCACCGCTACCAGCG
GTGGTTTGTTTGCCGGATCAAGAGCTACCAACTCTTTTTCCGAAGGTAACTGGCTTCAGCAGAGCGCAGA
TACCAAATACTGTCCTTCTAGTGTAGCCGTAGTTAGGCCACCACTTCAAGAACTCTGTAGCACCGCCTAC
ATACCTCGCTCTGCTAATCCTGTTACCAGTGGCTGCTGCCAGTGGCGATAAGTCGTGTCTTACCGGGTTG
GACTCAAGACGATAGTTACCGGATAAGGCGCAGCGGTCGGGCTGAACGGGGGGTTCGTGCACACAGCCCA
GCTTGGAGCGAACGACCTACACCGAACTGAGATACCTACAGCGTGAGCTATGAGAAAGCGCCACGCTTCC
CGAAGGGAGAAAGGCGGACAGGTATCCGGTAAGCGGCAGGGTCGGAACAGGAGAGCGCACGAGGGAGCTT
CCAGGGGGAAACGCCTGGTATCTTTATAGTCCTGTCGGGTTTCGCCACCTCTGACTTGAGCGTCGATTTT
TGTGATGCTCGTCAGGGGGGCGGAGCCTATGGAAAAACGCCAGCAACGCGGCCTTTTTACGGTTCCTGGC
CTTTTGCTGGCCTTTTGCTCACATGTTCTTTCCTGCGTTATCCCCTGATTCTGTGGATAACCGTATTACC
GCCTTTGAGTGAGCTGATACCGCTCGCCGCAGCCGAACGACCGAGCGCAGCGAGTCAGTGAGCGAGGAAG
CGGAAGAGCGCCTGATGCGGTATTTTCTCCTTACGCATCTGTGCGGTATTTCACACCGCATAAATTCCGA
CACCATCGAATGGTGCAAAACCTTTCGCGGTATGGCATGATAGCGCCCGGAAGAGAGTCAATTCAGGGTG
GTGAATGTGAAACCAGTAACGTTATACGATGTCGCAGAGTATGCCGGTGTCTCTTATCAGACCGTTTCCC
GCGTGGTGAACCAGGCCAGCCACGTTTCTGCGAAAACGCGGGAAAAAGTGGAAGCGGCGATGGCGGAGCT
GAATTACATTCCCAACCGCGTGGCACAACAACTGGCGGGCAAACAGTCGTTGCTGATTGGCGTTGCCACC
TCCAGTCTGGCCCTGCACGCGCCGTCGCAAATTGTCGCGGCGATTAAATCTCGCGCCGATCAACTGGGTG
CCAGCGTGGTGGTGTCGATGGTAGAACGAAGCGGCGTCGAAGCCTGTAAAGCGGCGGTGCACAATCTTCT
CGCGCAACGCGTCAGTGGGCTGATCATTAACTATCCGCTGGATGACCAGGATGCCATTGCTGTGGAAGCT
GCCTGCACTAATGTTCCGGCGTTATTTCTTGATGTCTCTGACCAGACACCCATCAACAGTATTATTTTCT
CCCATGAAGACGGTACGCGACTGGGCGTGGAGCATCTGGTCGCATTGGGTCACCAGCAAATCGCGCTGTT
AGCGGGCCCATTAAGTTCTGTCTCGGCGCGTCTGCGTCTGGCTGGCTGGCATAAATATCTCACTCGCAAT
CAAATTCAGCCGATAGCGGAACGGGAAGGCGACTGGAGTGCCATGTCCGGTTTTCAACAAACCATGCAAA
TGCTGAATGAGGGCATCGTTCCCACTGCGATGCTGGTTGCCAACGATCAGATGGCGCTGGGCGCAATGCG
CGCCATTACCGAGTCCGGGCTGCGCGTTGGTGCGGATATCTCGGTAGTGGGATACGACGATACCGAAGAC
AGCTCATGTTATATCCCGCCGTTAACCACCATCAAACAGGATTTTCGCCTGCTGGGGCAAACCAGCGTGG
ACCGCTTGCTGCAACTCTCTCAGGGCCAGGCGGTGAAGGGCAATCAGCTGTTGCCCGTCTCACTGGTGAA
AAGAAAAACCACCCTGGCGCCCAATACGCAAACCGCCTCTCCCCGCGCGTTGGCCGATTCATTAATGCAG
CTGGCACGACAGGTTTCCCGACTGGAAAGCGGGCAGTGAGCGCAACGCAATTAATGTGAGTTAGCTCACT
CATTAGGCACCCCAGGCTTTACACTTTATGCTTCCGGCTCGTATGTTGTGTGGAATTGTGAGCGGATAAC
AATTTCACACAGGAAACAGCTATGACCATGATTACGGATTCACTGGCCGTCGTTTTACAACGTCGTGACT
GGGAAAACCCTGGCGTTACCCAACTTAATCGCCTTGCAGCACATCCCCCTTTCGCCAGCTGGCGTAATAG
CGAAGAGGCCCGCACCGATCGCCCTTCCCAACAGTTGCGCAGCCTGAATGGCGAATGGCGCTTTGCCTGG
TTTCCGGCACCAGAAGCGGTGCCGGAAAGCTGGCTGGAGTGCGATCTTCCTGAGGCCGATACTGTCGTCG
TCCCCTCAAACTGGCAGATGCACGGTTACGATGCGCCCATCTACACCAACGTAACCTATCCCATTACGGT
CAATCCGCCGTTTGTTCCCACGGAGAATCCGACGGGTTGTTACTCGCTCACATTTAATGTTGATGAAAGC
TGGCTACAGGAAGGCCAGACGCGAATTATTTTTGATGGCGTTGGAATT
