>Addgene plasmid #55683 | RHEB | addgene partial sequence | sequence record 92900 | pGEX5 5'-GGGCTGGCAAGCCACGTTTGGTG-3'
TCGGACTGGTTCCGCGTGGATCCCCTCAGTCCAAGTCCCGGAAGATCGCCATCCTGGGCTACCGGTCTGT
GGGAAAGTCCTCATTGACAATTCAGTTTGTTGAAGGCCAATTTGTTGATTCCTACGATCCAACCATAGAG
AACACGTTCACCAAGTTGATCACGGTAAATGGTCAAGAGTATCATCTTCAGCTTGTAGACACAGCGGGGC
AGGATGAATATTCCATTTTTCCTCAGACATACTCCATAGATATTAATGGTTATATTCTTGTGTATTCTGT
TACATCAATCAAAAGTTTTGAAGTAATTAAAGTTATCCATGGCAAGTTGTTGGATATGGTGGGGAAAGTG
CAGATACCTATTATGTTGGTTGGAAATAAGAAGGACCTGCATATGGAAAGGGTGATCAGCTATGAAGAAG
GAAAGGCTTTGGCAGAATCTTGGAATGCAGCTTTTTTGGAATCTTCTGCTAAAGAAAATCAAACTGCTGT
TGATGTTTTTAAAAGGATAATTTTGGAAGCAGAAAAGATTGATGGAGCAGCTTCACAAGGAAAGTCTTCG
TGCTCGGTGATGTGAGAATTCATCGTGACTGACTGACGATCTGCCTCGCGCGTTTCGGTGATGACGGTGA
AAACCTCTGACACATGCAGCTCCCGGAGACGGTCACAGCTTGTCTGTAAGCGGATGCCGGGAGCAGACAA
GCCCGTCAGGGCGCGTCAGCGGGTGTTGGCGGGTGTCGGGGCGCAGCCATGACCCAGTCACGTAGCGATA
GCGGAGTGTATAATTCTTGAAGACGAAAGGGCCTCGTGATACGCCTATTTTTATAGGTTAATGTCATGAT
AATAATGGGTTTCTTAGACGTCA
