>Addgene plasmid #55683 | RHEB | addgene partial sequence | sequence record 93033 | pGEX3 5'-CCGGGAGCTGCATGTGTCAGAGG-3'
CGCGCGAGGCAGATCGCTCAGATCAGTCACGAATGCAATTCTCACATCACCGAGCACGAAGACTTTCCTT
GTGAAGCTGCTCCATCAATCTTTTCTGCTTCCAAAATTATCCTTTTAAAAACATCAACAGCAGTTTGATT
TTCTTTAGCAGAAGATTCCAAAAAAGCTGCATTCCAAGATTCTGCCAAAGCCTTTCCTTCTTCATAGCTG
ATCACCCTTTCCATATGCAGGTCCTTCTTATTTCCAACCAACATAATAGGTATCTGCACTTTCCCCACCA
TATCCAACAACTTGCCATGGATAACTTTAATTACTTCAAAACTTTTGATTGATGTAACAGAATACACAAG
AATATAACCATTAATATCTATGGAGTATGTCTGAGGAAAAATGGAATATTCATCCTGCCCCGCTGTGTCT
ACAAGCTGAAGATGATACTCTTGACCATTTACCGTGATCAACTTGGTGAACGTGTTCTCTATGGTTGGAT
CGTAGGAATCAACAAATTGGCCTTCAACAAACTGAATTGTCAATGAGGACTTTCCCACAGACCGGTAGCC
CAGGATGGCGATCTTCCGGGACTTGGACTGAGGGGATCCACGCGGAACCAGATCCGATTTTGGAGGATGG
TCGCCACCACCAAACGTGGCTTGCCAGCCCTGCAAAGGCCATGCTATATACTTGCTGGATTTCAAGTACT
TATCAATTTGTGGGATAGCTTCAATACGTTTTTTAAAACAAACTAATTTTGGGAACGCATCCAGGCACAT
TGGGTCCATGTATAAAACAACATCAAGAGCGTCATACAACATGAAGTCAGGATGGGTTACATGATCACCA
TTTAAATATGTTTTATGACATAAACGATCTTCGAACATTTTCAGCATTTCAGGTAGCTTGCTAAGAAAAT
CAACTTTGAGAGTTTCAAAGTCTTTACTATATGCAATTCTCGAACCCCGTATCTAATATCCAAAAACCGC
TCCTTCAAGCATTG
